Addgene plasmid #100661: YCe2780 HC_Kan_conn_R-W
Purpose: EMMA toolkit Assembly connector R-W
Depositing lab: Yizhi Cai. Depositing organization: University of Edinburgh. Publication: EMMA: An Extensible Mammalian Modular Assembly Toolkit for the Rapid Design and Production of Diverse Expression Vectors. Martella A, Matjusaitis M, Auxillos J, Pollard SM, Cai Y. ACS Synth Biol. 2017 Apr 24. doi: 10.1021/acssynbio.7b00016. PubMed 28418644.
Backbone
  Vector backbone: pSMART HC_Kan
  Vector type: Synthetic Biology
Growth in bacteria
  Bacterial resistance: Kanamycin, 50 μg/mL
  Growth temperature: 37°C
  Growth strain: DH5alpha
  Copy number: High Copy
Gene/Insert
  Gene/Insert name: EMMA toolkit Assembly connector R-W
  Species: Synthetic
  Cloning method: Restriction Enzyme; 5′ cloning site Unknown (unknown if destroyed); 3′ cloning site Unknown (unknown if destroyed)
Terms and licenses: Academic/Nonprofit Terms; Industry Terms: Not Available to Industry
Depositor comments: DNA element with no function. It is used as a bridge to connect parts placed in position 17 and 23 of EMMA platform.
How to cite: YCe2780 HC_Kan_conn_R-W was a gift from Yizhi Cai (Addgene plasmid # 100661 ; http://n2t.net/addgene:100661 ; RRID:Addgene_100661)
