[The description below was written by a language model from this plasmid's Addgene catalogue record and pLannotate feature annotations shown in this document.]
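Description:
YCe2780 HC_Kan_conn_R-W is a small synthetic-biology part plasmid from the EMMA (Extensible Mammalian Modular Assembly) toolkit, built on the pSMART HC_Kan cloning backbone and propagated in E. coli. At under 1.9 kb it is almost entirely backbone. A high-copy ColE1/pUC-type origin drives replication. Selection relies on an aph(3')-Ia kanamycin resistance gene, which the annotation places downstream of a cat gene promoter. The tonB, T7Te and T3Te transcription terminators flank these elements. This arrangement is typical of pSMART vectors, where the terminators insulate the cloning site from transcription running into or out of the backbone, helping inserts remain stable.

The payload is the "R-W" assembly connector, a synthetic DNA element that the depositor describes as having no biological function. It acts purely as a bridge in the EMMA scheme, joining parts placed at positions 17 and 23 when the positions between them are left empty, so that an expression vector can still be assembled without every slot being filled. The connector is not annotated in either feature table; it presumably lies in the short unannotated stretch outside the marker and origin, but its exact coordinates, length and flanking cloning sites are not recorded.

Two sequence records are provided, a depositor sequence and a repository sequencing result. They differ by two nucleotides in length and show the same feature layout, although the sequencing result labels the kanamycin resistance gene as a fragment. The plasmid carries no mammalian promoter, reporter or coding insert, and it serves only as a source of the connector for modular assembly of mammalian expression vectors.
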