Features (pLannotate 1.2.2; 6 found; start..end, strand, type, name):
    213..244     +  terminator     tonB terminator: bidirectional E. coli tonB-P14 transcription terminator
    245..347     +  promoter       cat promoter: promoter of the E. coli cat gene encoding chloramphenicol acetyltransferase
    348..1163    +  CDS            KanR: aminoglycoside phosphotransferase; aph(3')-Ia; confers resistance to kanamycin in bacteria or G418 (Geneticin®) in eukaryotes
   1187..1214    +  terminator     T7Te terminator: phage T7 early transcription terminator
   1226..1813    -  rep_origin     ori: high-copy-number ColE1/pMB1/pBR322/pUC origin of replication
   1835..1864    -  terminator     T3Te terminator: phage T3 early transcription terminator
>Addgene plasmid #100661 | YCe2780 HC_Kan_conn_R-W | depositor full sequence | sequence record 189583 | YCe2780 HC_Kan_conn_R-W sequence 1871 bps
TGATTGCAGTCCAGTTACGCTGGAGTCTGAGGCTCGTCCTGAATGATATCAAGCTTGAATTCGTTTTTAA
CGCAGCCGTCTCCCGGTAGAGGCGAAGGAACGACAACAAGAGCGGACAACACAGACACGAATGAGACGAG
GCCGTTATGACGAATTCTCTAGATATCGCTCAATACTGACCATTTAAATCATACCTGACCTCCATAGCAG
AAAGTCAAAAGCCTCCGACCGGAGGCTTTTGACTTGATCGGCACGTAAGAGGTTCCAACTTTCACCATAA
TGAAATAAGATCACTACCGGGCGTATTTTTTGAGTTATCGAGATTTTCAGGAGCTAAGGAAGCTAAAATG
AGCCATATTCAACGGGAAACGTCTTGCTCGAGGCCGCGATTAAATTCCAACATGGATGCTGATTTATATG
GGTATAAATGGGCTCGCGATAATGTCGGGCAATCAGGTGCGACAATCTATCGATTGTATGGGAAGCCCGA
TGCGCCAGAGTTGTTTCTGAAACATGGCAAAGGTAGCGTTGCCAATGATGTTACAGATGAGATGGTCAGG
CTAAACTGGCTGACGGAATTTATGCCTCTTCCGACCATCAAGCATTTTATCCGTACTCCTGATGATGCAT
GGTTACTCACCACTGCGATCCCAGGGAAAACAGCATTCCAGGTATTAGAAGAATATCCTGATTCAGGTGA
AAATATTGTTGATGCGCTGGCAGTGTTCCTGCGCCGGTTGCATTCGATTCCTGTTTGTAATTGTCCTTTT
AACGGCGATCGCGTATTTCGTCTCGCTCAGGCGCAATCACGAATGAATAACGGTTTGGTTGGTGCGAGTG
ATTTTGATGACGAGCGTAATGGCTGGCCTGTTGAACAAGTCTGGAAAGAAATGCATAAGCTTTTGCCATT
CTCACCGGATTCAGTCGTCACTCATGGTGATTTCTCACTTGATAACCTTATTTTTGACGAGGGGAAATTA
ATAGGTTGTATTGATGTTGGACGAGTCGGAATCGCAGACCGATACCAGGATCTTGCCATCCTATGGAACT
GCCTCGGTGAGTTTTCTCCTTCATTACAGAAACGGCTTTTTCAAAAATATGGTATTGATAATCCTGATAT
GAATAAATTGCAGTTTCACTTGATGCTCGATGAGTTTTTCTAATGAGGGCCCAAATGTAATCACCTGGCT
CACCTTCGGGTGGGCCTTTCTGCGTTGCTGGCGTTTTTCCATAGGCTCCGCCCCCCTGACGAGCATCACA
AAAATCGATGCTCAAGTCAGAGGTGGCGAAACCCGACAGGACTATAAAGATACCAGGCGTTTCCCCCTGG
AAGCTCCCTCGTGCGCTCTCCTGTTCCGACCCTGCCGCTTACCGGATACCTGTCCGCCTTTCTCCCTTCG
GGAAGCGTGGCGCTTTCTCATAGCTCACGCTGTAGGTATCTCAGTTCGGTGTAGGTCGTTCGCTCCAAGC
TGGGCTGTGTGCACGAACCCCCCGTTCAGCCCGACCGCTGCGCCTTATCCGGTAACTATCGTCTTGAGTC
CAACCCGGTAAGACACGACTTATCGCCACTGGCAGCAGCCACTGGTAACAGGATTAGCAGAGCGAGGTAT
GTAGGCGGTGCTACAGAGTTCTTGAAGTGGTGGCCTAACTACGGCTACACTAGAAGAACAGTATTTGGTA
TCTGCGCTCTGCTGAAGCCAGTTACCTCGGAAAAAGAGTTGGTAGCTCTTGATCCGGCAAACAAACCACC
GCTGGTAGCGGTGGTTTTTTTGTTTGCAAGCAGCAGATTACGCGCAGAAAAAAAGGATCTCAAGAAGATC
CTTTGATTTTCTACCGAAGAAAGGCCCACCCGTGAAGGTGAGCCAGTGAGT
