Features (pLannotate 1.2.2; 6 found; start..end, strand, type, name):
    214..245     +  terminator     tonB terminator: bidirectional E. coli tonB-P14 transcription terminator
    246..348     +  promoter       cat promoter: promoter of the E. coli cat gene encoding chloramphenicol acetyltransferase
    349..1162    +  CDS            KanR (fragment): aminoglycoside phosphotransferase; aph(3')-Ia; confers resistance to kanamycin in bacteria or G418 (Geneticin®) in eukaryotes
   1185..1212    +  terminator     T7Te terminator: phage T7 early transcription terminator
   1224..1811    -  rep_origin     ori: high-copy-number ColE1/pMB1/pBR322/pUC origin of replication
   1833..1862    -  terminator     T3Te terminator: phage T3 early transcription terminator
>Addgene plasmid #100661 | YCe2780 HC_Kan_conn_R-W | addgene full sequence | sequence record 192775 | Addgene NGS Result
TGATTGCAGTCCAGTTACGCTGGAGTCTGAGGCTCGTCCTGAATGATATCAAGCTTGAATTCGTTTTTAA
CGCAGCCGTCTCCCGGTAGAGGCGAAGGAACGACAACAAGAGCGGACAACACAGACACGAATGAGACGAG
GCCGTTTATGACGAATTCTCTAGATATCGCTCAATACTGACCATTTAAATCATACCTGACCTCCATAGCA
GAAAGTCAAAAGCCTCCGACCGGAGGCTTTTGACTTGATCGGCACGTAAGAGGTTCCAACTTTCACCATA
ATGAAATAAGATCACTACCGGGCGTATTTTTTGAGTTATCGAGATTTTCAGGAGCTAAGGAAGCTAAAAT
GAGCCATATTCAACGGGAAACGTCTTGCTCGAGGCCGCGATTAAATTCCAACATGGATGCTGATTTATAT
GGGTATAAATGGGCTCGCGATAATGTCGGGCAATCAGGTGCGACAATCTATCGATTGTATGGGAAGCCCG
ATGCGCCAGAGTTGTTTCTGAAACATGGCAAAGGTAGCGTTGCCAATGATGTTACAGATGAGATGGTCAG
GCTAAACTGGCTGACGGAATTTATGCCTCTTCCGACCATCAAGCATTTTATCCGTACTCCTGATGATGCA
TGGTTACTCACCACTGCGATCCCAGGGAAAACAGCATTCCAGGTATTAGAAGAATATCCTGATTCAGGTG
AAAATATTGTTGATGCGCTGGCAGTGTTCCTGCGCCGGTTGCATTCGATTCCTGTTTGTAATTGTCCTTT
TAACGGCGATCGCGTATTTCGTCTCGCTCAGGCGCAATCACGAATGAATAACGGTTTGGTTGGTGCGAGT
GATTTTGATGACGAGCGTAATGGCTGGCCTGTTGAACAAGTCTGGAAAGAAATGCATAAGCTTTTGCCAT
TCTCACCGGATTCAGTCGTCACTCATGGTGATTTCTCACTTGATAACCTTATTTTTGACGAGGGGAAATT
AATAGGTTGTATTGATGTTGGACGAGTCGGAATCGCAGACCGATACCAGGATCTTGCCATCCTATGGAAC
TGCCTCGGTGAGTTTTCTCCTTCATTACAGAAACGGCTTTTTCAAAAATATGGTATTGATAATCCTGATA
TGAATAAATTGCAGTTTCACTTGATGCTCGATGAGTTTTTCTGAGGGCCCAAATGTAATCACCTGGCTCA
CCTTCGGGTGGGCCTTTCTGCGTTGCTGGCGTTTTTCCATAGGCTCCGCCCCCCTGACGAGCATCACAAA
AATCGATGCTCAAGTCAGAGGTGGCGAAACCCGACAGGACTATAAAGATACCAGGCGTTTCCCCCTGGAA
GCTCCCTCGTGCGCTCTCCTGTTCCGACCCTGCCGCTTACCGGATACCTGTCCGCCTTTCTCCCTTCGGG
AAGCGTGGCGCTTTCTCATAGCTCACGCTGTAGGTATCTCAGTTCGGTGTAGGTCGTTCGCTCCAAGCTG
GGCTGTGTGCACGAACCCCCCGTTCAGCCCGACCGCTGCGCCTTATCCGGTAACTATCGTCTTGAGTCCA
ACCCGGTAAGACACGACTTATCGCCACTGGCAGCAGCCACTGGTAACAGGATTAGCAGAGCGAGGTATGT
AGGCGGTGCTACAGAGTTCTTGAAGTGGTGGCCTAACTACGGCTACACTAGAAGAACAGTATTTGGTATC
TGCGCTCTGCTGAAGCCAGTTACCTCGGAAAAAGAGTTGGTAGCTCTTGATCCGGCAAACAAACCACCGC
TGGTAGCGGTGGTTTTTTTGTTTGCAAGCAGCAGATTACGCGCAGAAAAAAAGGATCTCAAGAAGATCCT
TTGATTTTCTACCGAAGAAAGGCCCACCCGTGAAGGTGAGCCAGTGAGT
